Addgene plasmid #180758: pcDNA3.1-α-COPI-WD40
Purpose: Mammalian expression plasmid for Schizosaccharomyces pombe α-COPI-WD40 (residues 1-327)
Depositing lab: Syed Saif Hasan. Depositing organization: University of Maryland, Baltimore. Publication: An extended motif in the SARS-CoV-2 spike modulates binding and release of host coatomer in retrograde trafficking. Dey D, Singh S, Khan S, Martin M, Schnicker NJ, Gakhar L, Pierce BG, Hasan SS. Commun Biol. 2022 Feb 8;5(1):115. doi: 10.1038/s42003-022-03063-y. PubMed 35136165.
Backbone
  Vector backbone: pcDNA3.1
  Backbone size w/o insert (bp): 5428
  Total vector size (bp): 6415
  Vector type: Mammalian Expression
  Selectable markers: Neomycin (select with G418)
Growth in bacteria
  Bacterial resistance: Ampicillin, 100 μg/mL
  Growth temperature: 37°C
  Growth strain: DH5alpha
  Copy number: Unknown
Gene/Insert
  Gene/Insert name: α-COPI-WD40
  Species: Schizosaccharomyces pombe
  Mutation: Encodes residues 1-327; mutations: Leu181Lys, Leu185Lys, Ile192Lys, Leu196Lys and Phe197Lys
  GenBank ID: NM_001021186
  Promoter: CMV
  Tag / fusion protein: C-terminal strep tag (C terminal on insert)
  Cloning method: Ligation Independent Cloning
  Sequencing primers: 5′ CMV forward; 3′ SV40 reverse
Terms and licenses: Academic/Nonprofit Terms; Industry Terms: Not Available to Industry
How to cite: pcDNA3.1-α-COPI-WD40 was a gift from Syed Saif Hasan (Addgene plasmid # 180758 ; http://n2t.net/addgene:180758 ; RRID:Addgene_180758)
