[The description below was written by a language model from this plasmid's Addgene catalogue record and pLannotate feature annotations shown in this document.]
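Description:
pcDNA3.1-α-COPI-WD40 is a mammalian expression plasmid of about 6.4 kb built on the pcDNA3.1 backbone. It is propagated in E. coli through a high-copy ColE1/pUC-type origin with ampicillin selection from the β-lactamase gene. An f1 phage origin is also present. For mammalian cells, a neomycin phosphotransferase gene sits between the SV40 enhancer/early promoter and the SV40 polyadenylation signal, which allows G418 selection of stable transfectants. The automated annotation also flags several short fragments (bom, a truncated HIV-1 LTR match, ble, lacI and lac promoter/operator elements). These appear to be backbone remnants or partial sequence matches rather than functional parts of the design.

The payload is the N-terminal WD40 domain (residues 1-327) of the Schizosaccharomyces pombe α subunit of the COPI coatomer, inserted by ligation-independent cloning. It is transcribed from the human CMV immediate-early enhancer/promoter and terminated by the bovine growth hormone poly(A) signal. A T7 promoter lies just upstream of the coding region. The record lists five substitutions to lysine (Leu181Lys, Leu185Lys, Ile192Lys, Leu196Lys and Phe197Lys) but does not explain why they were introduced. A C-terminal strep tag is fused to the insert, which would allow affinity capture and detection, although the feature table does not annotate the tag separately.

Coatomer recognises dilysine-type sorting motifs on cargo destined for retrograde Golgi-to-ER transport. The associated publication examines how a motif in the SARS-CoV-2 spike protein binds and releases host coatomer. The plasmid therefore serves to produce the tagged α-COPI WD40 domain in mammalian cells, which fits binding or structural studies of that interaction.
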