Features (pLannotate 1.2.2; 20 found; start..end, strand, type, name):
     28..80      -  misc_feature   bom (fragment): basis of mobility region from pBR322
    235..614     +  enhancer       CMV enhancer: human cytomegalovirus immediate early enhancer
    615..818     +  promoter       CMV promoter: human cytomegalovirus (CMV) immediate early promoter
    814..847     +  LTR            5' LTR (truncated) (fragment): truncated 5' long terminal repeat (LTR) from HIV-1
    863..881     +  promoter       T7 promoter: promoter for bacteriophage T7 RNA polymerase
    964..1944    +  CDS            COPA_SCHPO (fragment): Experimental evidence at protein level: Swiss-Prot protein existence level 1. The coatomer is a cytosolic protein complex that binds to dilysine motifs and reversibly associates with Golgi non-clathrin- coated vesicles, which further mediate biosynthetic protein transport from the ER, via the Golgi up to the trans Golgi network. Coatomer complex is required for budding from Golgi membranes, and is essential for the retrograde Golgi-to-ER transport of dilysine-tagged proteins (By similarity). From Schizosaccharomyces pombe (strain 972 / ATCC 24843) (Fission yeast).
   2015..2239    +  polyA_signal   bGH poly(A) signal: bovine growth hormone polyadenylation signal
   2243..2264    +  promoter       SV40 promoter (fragment): SV40 enhancer and early promoter
   2285..2713    +  rep_origin     f1 ori (sequence partly withheld): f1 bacteriophage origin of replication; arrow indicates direction of (+) strand synthesis
   2727..3056    +  promoter       SV40 promoter: SV40 enhancer and early promoter
   3123..3914    +  CDS            neo: KKA2_KLEPN - Also known as kan, nptII. Experimental evidence at protein level: Swiss-Prot protein existence level 1. Resistance to kanamycin, neomycin, paromomycin, ribostamycin, butirosin and gentamicin B. From Klebsiella pneumoniae.
   3938..4096    +  CDS            ble (fragment): BLE_KLEPN - Experimental evidence at protein level: Swiss-Prot protein existence level 1. Binding protein with a strong affinity to the bleomycin family of antibiotics. Binds to CL990; an antimitotic-antibiotic compound. From Klebsiella pneumoniae.
   4091..4212    +  polyA_signal   SV40 poly(A) signal: SV40 polyadenylation signal
   4285..4301    -  protein_bind   lac operator: The lac repressor binds to the lac operator to inhibit transcription in E. coli. This inhibition can be relieved by adding lactose or isopropyl-β-D-thiogalactopyranoside (IPTG). lac repressor encoded by lacI
   4309..4339    -  promoter       lac promoter: promoter for the E. coli lac operon
   4354..4375    -  protein_bind   CAP binding site: CAP binding activates transcription in the presence of cAMP. E. coli catabolite activator protein
   4388..4480    -  CDS            lacI (fragment): lac repressor; lacI; The lac repressor binds to the lac operator to inhibit transcription in E. coli. This inhibition can be relieved by adding lactose or isopropyl-β-D-thiogalactopyranoside (IPTG).
   4663..5251    -  rep_origin     ori: high-copy-number ColE1/pMB1/pBR322/pUC origin of replication
   5422..6282    -  CDS            AmpR: β-lactamase; bla; confers resistance to ampicillin, carbenicillin, and related antibiotics
   6283..6387    -  promoter       AmpR promoter: bla
>Addgene plasmid #180758 | pcDNA3.1-α-COPI-WD40 | addgene full sequence | sequence record 356144 | Addgene NGS Result
GACGGATCGGGAGATCTCCCGATCCCCTATGGTGCACTCTCAGTACAATCTGCTCTGATGCCGCATAGTT
AAGCCAGTATCTGCTCCCTGCTTGTGTGTTGGAGGTCGCTGAGTAGTGCGCGAGCAAAATTTAAGCTACA
ACAAGGCAAGGCTTGACCGACAATTGCATGAAGAATCTGCTTAGGGTTAGGCGTTTTGCGCTGCTTCGCG
ATGTACGGGCCAGATATACGCGTTGACATTGATTATTGACTAGTTATTAATAGTAATCAATTACGGGGTC
ATTAGTTCATAGCCCATATATGGAGTTCCGCGTTACATAACTTACGGTAAATGGCCCGCCTGGCTGACCG
CCCAACGACCCCCGCCCATTGACGTCAATAATGACGTATGTTCCCATAGTAACGCCAATAGGGACTTTCC
ATTGACGTCAATGGGTGGAGTATTTACGGTAAACTGCCCACTTGGCAGTACATCAAGTGTATCATATGCC
AAGTACGCCCCCTATTGACGTCAATGACGGTAAATGGCCCGCCTGGCATTATGCCCAGTACATGACCTTA
TGGGACTTTCCTACTTGGCAGTACATCTACGTATTAGTCATCGCTATTACCATGGTGATGCGGTTTTGGC
AGTACATCAATGGGCGTGGATAGCGGTTTGACTCACGGGGATTTCCAAGTCTCCACCCCATTGACGTCAA
TGGGAGTTTGTTTTGGCACCAAAATCAACGGGACTTTCCAAAATGTCGTAACAACTCCGCCCCATTGACG
CAAATGGGCGGTAGGCGTGTACGGTGGGAGGTCTATATAAGCAGAGCTCTCTGGCTAACTAGAGAACCCA
CTGCTTACTGGCTTATCGAAATTAATACGACTCACTATAGGGAGACCCAAGCTGGCTAGCGTTTAAACTT
AAGCTTGGTACCGAGCTCGGATCCACTAGTCCAGTGTGGTGGAATTCGCCACCATGGAGATGCTGACCAA
GTTCGAGAGCAGGAGCAGCAGGGCCAAGGGCGTGGCTTTCCACCCTACCCAGCCTTGGATTCTGACCAGC
CTGCACAACGGCAGGATCCAGCTGTGGGACTACAGGATGGGCACCCTGCTGGACAGGTTCGACGGCCACG
ACGGCCCCGTGAGGGGCATCGCCTTCCACCCCACCCAGCCCCTGTTCGTGAGCGGCGGCGACGACTACAA
GGTGAACGTGTGGAACTACAAGAGCAGGAAGCTGCTGTTCAGCCTGTGCGGCCACATGGACTATGTGAGA
GTGTGCACCTTCCACCACGAGTACCCCTGGATCCTGAGCTGCAGCGACGACCAGACCATCAGGATCTGGA
ACTGGCAGAGCAGGAACTGCATCGCCATCCTGACCGGCCACAGCCACTACGTGATGTGCGCTGCCTTTCA
CCCCAGCGAGGACCTGATCGTGAGCGCCAGCCTGGACCAGACCGTGAGGGTGTGGGACATCAGCGGCCTG
AGGATGAAGAACGCCGCCCCTGTGAGCATGAGCAAGGAGGACCAGAAGGCCCAGGCCCACAACAGCAAGA
GCAACGACAAGAAGGGCAGCACCGACGCCATCGTGAAGTTCGTGCTGGAGGGCCACGACAGGGGCGTGAA
CTGGTGTGCCTTCCATCCCACCCTGCCCCTGATCCTGAGCGCCGGCGACGACAGGCTGGTGAAGCTGTGG
AGGATGACCGCCAGCAAGGCCTGGGAGGTGGACACCTGCAGGGGCCACTTCAACAACGTGAGCTGCTGCC
TGTTCCACCCCCACCAGGAGCTGATTCTGTCCGCCAGCGAGGACAAGACCATCAGAGTGTGGGACCTGAA
CAGGAGGACCGCCGTGCAGACCTTCAGGAGGGACAACGACAGGTTCTGGTTCATCACCGTGCACCCCAAG
CTGAACCTGTTCGCCGCTGCCCACGACAGCGGCGTGATGGTGTTCAAGCTGGAGAGCGCCTGGAGCCACC
CCCAGTTCGAGAAGTAATCTAGAGGGCCCGTTTAAACCCGCTGATCAGCCTCGACTGTGCCTTCTAGTTG
CCAGCCATCTGTTGTTTGCCCCTCCCCCGTGCCTTCCTTGACCCTGGAAGGTGCCACTCCCACTGTCCTT
TCCTAATAAAATGAGGAAATTGCATCGCATTGTCTGAGTAGGTGTCATTCTATTCTGGGGGGTGGGGTGG
GGCAGGACAGCAAGGGGGAGGATTGGGAAGACAATAGCAGGCATGCTGGGGATGCGGTGGGCTCTATGGC
TTCTGAGGCGGAAAGAACCAGCTGGGGCTCTAGGGGGTATCCCC
[124 nt withheld, positions 2285-2408]
C
[91 nt withheld, positions 2410-2500]
A
[49 nt withheld, positions 2502-2550]
CCTTTGACGTTGGAGTCCACGTTCTTT
[37 nt withheld, positions 2578-2614]
ACCCTATCTCGGTCTATTCTTTTGATTTATAAGGGATTTTGCCGATTTCGGCCTATTGGTTAAAAAATGA
GCTGATTTAACAAAAATTTAACGCGAATTAATTCTGTGGAATGTGTGTCAGTTAGGGTGTGGAAAGTCCC
CAGGCTCCCCAGCAGGCAGAAGTATGCAAAGCATGCATCTCAATTAGTCAGCAACCAGGTGTGGAAAGTC
CCCAGGCTCCCCAGCAGGCAGAAGTATGCAAAGCATGCATCTCAATTAGTCAGCAACCATAGTCCCGCCC
CTAACTCCGCCCATCCCGCCCCTAACTCCGCCCAGTTCCGCCCATTCTCCGCCCCATGGCTGACTAATTT
TTTTTATTTATGCAGAGGCCGAGGCCGCCTCTGCCTCTGAGCTATTCCAGAAGTAGTGAGGAGGCTTTTT
TGGAGGCCTAGGCTTTTGCAAAAAGCTCCCGGGAGCTTGTATATCCATTTTCGGATCTGATCAAGAGACA
GGATGAGGATCGTTTCGCATGATTGAACAAGATGGATTGCACGCAGGTTCTCCGGCCGCTTGGGTGGAGA
GGCTATTCGGCTATGACTGGGCACAACAGACAATCGGCTGCTCTGATGCCGCCGTGTTCCGGCTGTCAGC
GCAGGGGCGCCCGGTTCTTTTTGTCAAGACCGACCTGTCCGGTGCCCTGAATGAACTGCAGGACGAGGCA
GCGCGGCTATCGTGGCTGGCCACGACGGGCGTTCCTTGCGCAGCTGTGCTCGACGTTGTCACTGAAGCGG
GAAGGGACTGGCTGCTATTGGGCGAAGTGCCGGGGCAGGATCTCCTGTCATCTCACCTTGCTCCTGCCGA
GAAAGTATCCATCATGGCTGATGCAATGCGGCGGCTGCATACGCTTGATCCGGCTACCTGCCCATTCGAC
CACCAAGCGAAACATCGCATCGAGCGAGCACGTACTCGGATGGAAGCCGGTCTTGTCGATCAGGATGATC
TGGACGAAGAGCATCAGGGGCTCGCGCCAGCCGAACTGTTCGCCAGGCTCAAGGCGCGCATGCCCGACGG
CGAGGATCTCGTCGTGACCCATGGCGATGCCTGCTTGCCGAATATCATGGTGGAAAATGGCCGCTTTTCT
GGATTCATCGACTGTGGCCGGCTGGGTGTGGCGGACCGCTATCAGGACATAGCGTTGGCTACCCGTGATA
TTGCTGAAGAGCTTGGCGGCGAATGGGCTGACCGCTTCCTCGTGCTTTACGGTATCGCCGCTCCCGATTC
GCAGCGCATCGCCTTCTATCGCCTTCTTGACGAGTTCTTCTGAGCGGGACTCTGGGGTTCGAAATGACCG
ACCAAGCGACGCCCAACCTGCCATCACGAGATTTCGATTCCACCGCCGCCTTCTATGAAAGGTTGGGCTT
CGGAATCGTTTTCCGGGACGCCGGCTGGATGATCCTCCAGCGCGGGGATCTCATGCTGGAGTTCTTCGCC
CACCCCAACTTGTTTATTGCAGCTTATAATGGTTACAAATAAAGCAATAGCATCACAAATTTCACAAATA
AAGCATTTTTTTCACTGCATTCTAGTTGTGGTTTGTCCAAACTCATCAATGTATCTTATCATGTCTGTAT
ACCGTCGACCTCTAGCTAGAGCTTGGCGTAATCATGGTCATAGCTGTTTCCTGTGTGAAATTGTTATCCG
CTCACAATTCCACACAACATACGAGCCGGAAGCATAAAGTGTAAAGCCTGGGGTGCCTAATGAGTGAGCT
AACTCACATTAATTGCGTTGCGCTCACTGCCCGCTTTCCAGTCGGGAAACCTGTCGTGCCAGCTGCATTA
ATGAATCGGCCAACGCGCGGGGAGAGGCGGTTTGCGTATTGGGCGCTCTTCCGCTTCCTCGCTCACTGAC
TCGCTGCGCTCGGTCGTTCGGCTGCGGCGAGCGGTATCAGCTCACTCAAAGGCGGTAATACGGTTATCCA
CAGAATCAGGGGATAACGCAGGAAAGAACATGTGAGCAAAAGGCCAGCAAAAGGCCAGGAACCGTAAAAA
GGCCGCGTTGCTGGCGTTTTTCCATAGGCTCCGCCCCCCTGACGAGCATCACAAAAATCGACGCTCAAGT
CAGAGGTGGCGAAACCCGACAGGACTATAAAGATACCAGGCGTTTCCCCCTGGAAGCTCCCTCGTGCGCT
CTCCTGTTCCGACCCTGCCGCTTACCGGATACCTGTCCGCCTTTCTCCCTTCGGGAAGCGTGGCGCTTTC
TCATAGCTCACGCTGTAGGTATCTCAGTTCGGTGTAGGTCGTTCGCTCCAAGCTGGGCTGTGTGCACGAA
CCCCCCGTTCAGCCCGACCGCTGCGCCTTATCCGGTAACTATCGTCTTGAGTCCAACCCGGTAAGACACG
ACTTATCGCCACTGGCAGCAGCCACTGGTAACAGGATTAGCAGAGCGAGGTATGTAGGCGGTGCTACAGA
GTTCTTGAAGTGGTGGCCTAACTACGGCTACACTAGAAGAACAGTATTTGGTATCTGCGCTCTGCTGAAG
CCAGTTACCTTCGGAAAAAGAGTTGGTAGCTCTTGATCCGGCAAACAAACCACCGCTGGTAGCGGTGGTT
TTTTTGTTTGCAAGCAGCAGATTACGCGCAGAAAAAAAGGATCTCAAGAAGATCCTTTGATCTTTTCTAC
GGGGTCTGACGCTCAGTGGAACGAAAACTCACGTTAAGGGATTTTGGTCATGAGATTATCAAAAAGGATC
TTCACCTAGATCCTTTTAAATTAAAAATGAAGTTTTAAATCAATCTAAAGTATATATGAGTAAACTTGGT
CTGACAGTTACCAATGCTTAATCAGTGAGGCACCTATCTCAGCGATCTGTCTATTTCGTTCATCCATAGT
TGCCTGACTCCCCGTCGTGTAGATAACTACGATACGGGAGGGCTTACCATCTGGCCCCAGTGCTGCAATG
ATACCGCGAGACCCACGCTCACCGGCTCCAGATTTATCAGCAATAAACCAGCCAGCCGGAAGGGCCGAGC
GCAGAAGTGGTCCTGCAACTTTATCCGCCTCCATCCAGTCTATTAATTGTTGCCGGGAAGCTAGAGTAAG
TAGTTCGCCAGTTAATAGTTTGCGCAACGTTGTTGCCATTGCTACAGGCATCGTGGTGTCACGCTCGTCG
TTTGGTATGGCTTCATTCAGCTCCGGTTCCCAACGATCAAGGCGAGTTACATGATCCCCCATGTTGTGCA
AAAAAGCGGTTAGCTCCTTCGGTCCTCCGATCGTTGTCAGAAGTAAGTTGGCCGCAGTGTTATCACTCAT
GGTTATGGCAGCACTGCATAATTCTCTTACTGTCATGCCATCCGTAAGATGCTTTTCTGTGACTGGTGAG
TACTCAACCAAGTCATTCTGAGAATAGTGTATGCGGCGACCGAGTTGCTCTTGCCCGGCGTCAATACGGG
ATAATACCGCGCCACATAGCAGAACTTTAAAAGTGCTCATCATTGGAAAACGTTCTTCGGGGCGAAAACT
CTCAAGGATCTTACCGCTGTTGAGATCCAGTTCGATGTAACCCACTCGTGCACCCAACTGATCTTCAGCA
TCTTTTACTTTCACCAGCGTTTCTGGGTGAGCAAAAACAGGAAGGCAAAATGCCGCAAAAAAGGGAATAA
GGGCGACACGGAAATGTTGAATACTCATACTCTTCCTTTTTCAATATTATTGAAGCATTTATCAGGGTTA
TTGTCTCATGAGCGGATACATATTTGAATGTATTTAGAAAAATAAACAAATAGGGGTTCCGCGCACATTT
CCCCGAAAAGTGCCACCTGACGTC
